Addgene plasmid #249325: pCBS-5753
Purpose: To express the EPEC dDarT2(DLAA)-nScCas9(D10A) fusion protein in experiments for Append Editing
Depositing lab: Chase Beisel. Depositing organization: Helmholtz-Zentrum fuer Infektionsforschung (HZI). Publication: Targeted DNA ADP-ribosylation triggers templated repair in bacteria and base mutagenesis in eukaryotes. Gupta D, Patinios C, Bassett HV, Kibe A, Collins SP, Kamm C, Wang Y, Zhao C, Vollen K, Toussaint C, Calvin I, Cullot G, Aird EJ, Polkoff KM, Nguyen-Vo TP, Migur A, Schut F, Al'Abri IS, Achmedov T, Del Re A, Corn JE, Saliba AE, Crook N, Stepanova AN, Alonso JM, Beisel CL. Nat Biotechnol. 2025 Sep 4. doi: 10.1038/s41587-025-02802-w. PubMed 40908325.
Backbone
  Vector backbone: pUC19
  Vector type: Yeast Expression
  Selectable markers: LEU2
Growth in bacteria
  Bacterial resistance: Ampicillin, 100 μg/mL
  Growth temperature: 37°C
  Growth strain: DH5alpha
  Copy number: High Copy
Gene/Insert
  Gene/Insert name: EPEC dDarT2(DLAA)-nScCas9(D10A)
  Species: Synthetic
  Mutation: DarT2(G49D, M86L, R92A, E,170A, R193A) and nScCas9(D10A)
  Cloning method: Gibson Cloning
Terms and licenses: Academic/Nonprofit Terms; Industry Terms: Not Available to Industry
How to cite: pCBS-5753 was a gift from Chase Beisel (Addgene plasmid # 249325 ; http://n2t.net/addgene:249325 ; RRID:Addgene_249325)
