[The description below was written by a language model from this plasmid's Addgene catalogue record and pLannotate feature annotations shown in this document.]
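Description:
pCBS-5753 is a 10.4 kb yeast expression shuttle plasmid built on a pUC19 backbone. It carries a fusion of an attenuated DarT2 ADP-ribosyltransferase from enteropathogenic E. coli (EPEC) to a Streptococcus canis Cas9 nickase, for use in "append editing" experiments. In E. coli it replicates at high copy from the ColE1/pUC origin and is selected through the β-lactamase (AmpR) gene and its native promoter. In Saccharomyces cerevisiae a CEN6/ARS element, which spans the sequence origin, supports stable low-copy episomal maintenance. The LEU2 gene, driven by its own promoter, allows selection by complementing leucine auxotrophy.

The payload sits downstream of the galactose-inducible, Gal4-regulated GAL1 promoter. The annotated ScCas9 coding sequence is recorded as carrying the D10A substitution, which makes it a nickase. ScCas9 recognises a relaxed 5'-NNG-3' PAM, and it is followed by a fragment annotated as an SV40 nuclear localization signal. The DarT2 portion is not annotated as a feature. It presumably lies in the unannotated stretch between the GAL1 promoter and ScCas9, consistent with the order given in the insert name. A short hit there, labelled as an SV40 large T intron fragment, is probably a spurious match or part of an NLS or linker sequence. The catalogue lists DarT2 mutations G49D, M86L, R92A, E170A and R193A. No terminator is annotated, and the short yeast protein fragment downstream of the fusion may belong to that flanking region. No guide RNA cassette appears in the table, so the guide is presumably supplied separately.

The associated work uses targeted DNA ADP-ribosylation to trigger templated repair in bacteria and base mutagenesis in eukaryotes. This plasmid supplies the inducible editor protein for the yeast experiments.
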