Features (pLannotate 1.2.2; 11 found; start..end, strand, type, name):
    255..1115    -  CDS            AmpR: β-lactamase; bla; confers resistance to ampicillin, carbenicillin, and related antibiotics
   1116..1220    -  promoter       AmpR promoter: bla
   1323..1911    +  rep_origin     ori: high-copy-number ColE1/pMB1/pBR322/pUC origin of replication
   2297..2738    +  promoter       GAL1 promoter: S. cerevisiae GAL1; inducible promoter, regulated by Gal4
   3195..3211    +  intron         large T intron (fragment): SV40 (simian virus 40) large T antigen intron
   3587..7681    +  CDS            ScCas9: Cas9 endonuclease from the Streptococcus canis Type II CRISPR/Cas system (Chatterjee et al., 2018) recognizes minimal 5'-NNG-3' PAM sequences
   7697..7713    +  CDS            SV40 NLS (fragment): nuclear localization signal of SV40 (simian virus 40) large T antigen
   8155..8232    +  CDS            YO192_YEAST (fragment): Experimental evidence at protein level: Swiss-Prot protein existence level 1. From Saccharomyces cerevisiae (strain ATCC 204508 / S288c) (Baker's yeast).
   8372..8779    +  promoter       LEU2 promoter: S. cerevisiae LEU2
   8780..9871    +  CDS            LEU2: LEU3_YEAST - Experimental evidence at protein level: Swiss-Prot protein existence level 1. Catalyzes the oxidation of 3-carboxy-2-hydroxy-4- methylpentanoate (3-isopropylmalate) to 3-carboxy-4-methyl-2- oxopentanoate. The product decarboxylates to 4-methyl-2 oxopentanoate. From Saccharomyces cerevisiae (strain ATCC 204508 / S288c) (Baker's yeast).
  10053..144     +  misc_feature   CEN/ARS (across the origin): S. cerevisiae CEN6 centromere fused to an autonomously replicating sequence
>Addgene plasmid #249325 | pCBS-5753 | addgene full sequence | sequence record 496427 | Addgene NGS Result
CTTCATTCCGTAACTCTTCTACCTTCTTTATTTACTTTCTAAAATCCAAATACAAAACATAAAAATAAAT
AAACACAGAGTAAATTCCCAAATTATTCCATCATTAAAAGATACGAGGCGCGTGTAAGTTACAGGCAAGC
GATCCGTCCCGAGCGGCCGCGATTATCAAAAAGGATCTTCACCTAGATCCTTTTAAATTAAAAATGAAGT
TTTAAATCAATCTAAAGTATATATGAGTAAACTTGGTCTGACAGTTACCAATGCTTAATCAGTGAGGCAC
CTATCTCAGCGATCTGTCTATTTCGTTCATCCATAGTTGCCTGACTCCCCGTCGTGTAGATAACTACGAT
ACGGGAGGGCTTACCATCTGGCCCCAGTGCTGCAATGATACCGCGGGACCCACGCTCACCGGCTCCAGAT
TTATCAGCAATAAACCAGCCAGCCGGAAGGGCCGAGCGCAGAAGTGGTCCTGCAACTTTATCCGCCTCCA
TCCAGTCTATTAATTGTTGCCGGGAAGCTAGAGTAAGTAGTTCGCCAGTTAATAGTTTGCGCAACGTTGT
TGCCATTGCTACAGGCATCGTGGTGTCACGCTCGTCGTTTGGTATGGCTTCATTCAGCTCCGGTTCCCAA
CGATCAAGGCGAGTTACATGATCCCCCATGTTGTGCAAAAAAGCGGTTAGCTCCTTCGGTCCTCCGATCG
TTGTCAGAAGTAAGTTGGCCGCAGTGTTATCACTCATGGTTATGGCAGCACTGCATAATTCTCTTACTGT
CATGCCATCCGTAAGATGCTTTTCTGTGACTGGTGAGTACTCAACCAAGTCATTCTGAGAATAGTGTATG
CGGCGACCGAGTTGCTCTTGCCCGGCGTCAATACGGGATAATACCGCGCCACATAGCAGAACTTTAAAAG
TGCTCATCATTGGAAAACGTTCTTCGGGGCGAAAACTCTCAAGGATCTTACCGCTGTTGAGATCCAGTTC
GATGTAACCCACTCGTGCACCCAACTGATCTTCAGCATCTTTTACTTTCACCAGCGTTTCTGGGTGAGCA
AAAACAGGAAGGCAAAATGCCGCAAAAAAGGGAATAAGGGCGACACGGAAATGTTGAATACTCATACTCT
TCCTTTTTCAATATTATTGAAGCATTTATCAGGGTTATTGTCTCATGAGCGGATACATATTTGAATGTAT
TTAGAAAAATAAACAAATAGGGGTTCCGCGCACATTTCCCCGAAAAGTGCCACCTGTCATGACCAAAATC
CCTTAACGTGAGTTTTCGTTCCACTGAGCGTCAGACCCCGTAGAAAAGATCAAAGGATCTTCTTGAGATC
CTTTTTTTCTGCGCGTAATCTGCTGCTTGCAAACAAAAAAACCACCGCTACCAGCGGTGGTTTGTTTGCC
GGATCAAGAGCTACCAACTCTTTTTCCGAAGGTAACTGGCTTCAGCAGAGCGCAGATACCAAATACTGTT
CTTCTAGTGTAGCCGTAGTTAGGCCACCACTTCAAGAACTCTGTAGCACCGCCTACATACCTCGCTCTGC
TAATCCTGTTACCAGTGGCTGCTGCCAGTGGCGATAAGTCGTGTCTTACCGGGTTGGACTCAAGACGATA
GTTACCGGATAAGGCGCAGCGGTCGGGCTGAACGGGGGGTTCGTGCACACAGCCCAGCTTGGAGCGAACG
ACCTACACCGAACTGAGATACCTACAGCGTGAGCTATGAGAAAGCGCCACGCTTCCCGAAGGGAGAAAGG
CGGACAGGTATCCGGTAAGCGGCAGGGTCGGAACAGGAGAGCGCACGAGGGAGCTTCCAGGGGGAAACGC
CTGGTATCTTTATAGTCCTGTCGGGTTTCGCCACCTCTGACTTGAGCGTCGATTTTTGTGATGCTCGTCA
GGGGGGCGGAGCCTATGGAAAAACGCCAGCAACGCGGCCTTTTTACGGTTCCTGGCCTTTTGCTGGCCTT
TTGCTCACATGTTCTTTCCTGCGTTATCCCCTGATTCTGTGGATAACCGTGCGGCCGCCCCTGAATTCGC
ATCTAGATGGTAGAGCCACAAACAGCCGGTACAAGCAACGATCTCCAGGACCATCTGAATCATGCGCGGA
TGACACGAACTCACGACGGCGATCACAGACATTAACCCACAGTACAGACACTGCGACAACGTGGCAATTC
GTCGCAATACCGTCTCACTGAACTGGCCGATAATTGCAGACGAACGCCCCATTATCTTAGCCTAAAAAAA
CCTTCTCTTTGGAACTTTCAGTAATACGCTTAACTGCTCATTGCTATATTGAAGTACGGATTAGAAGCCG
CCGAGCGGGCGACAGCCCTCCGACGGATGACTCTCCTCCGTGCGTCCTCGTCATCACCGGTCGCGTTCCT
GAAACGCAGATGTGCCTCGCGCCGCACTGCTCCGAACAATAAAGATTCTACAATACTAGCTTTTATGGTT
ATGAAGAGGAAAAATTGGCAGTAACCTGGCCCCACAAACCTTCAAATTAACGAATCAAATTAACAACCAT
AGGATGATAATGCGATTAGTTTTTTAGCCTTATTTCTGGGGTAATTAATCAGCGAAGCGATGATTTTTGA
TCTATTAACAGATATATAAATGGAAAAGCTGCATAACCACTTTAACTAATACTTTCAACATTTTCAGTTT
GTATTACTTCTTATTCAAATGTCATAAAAGTATCAACAAAAAATTGTTAATATACCTCTATACTTTAACG
TCAAGGAGAAAAAACTATAAGATCTATGAAACGGACAGCCGACGGAAGCGAGTTCGAGTCACCAAAGAAG
AAGCGGAAAGTCGCCTATGATTACTCAGCCAGCTTGAATCCACAGAAAGCTCTTATCTGGCGCATTGTCC
ATCGTGATAACATTCCTTGGATCTTAGACAATGGTCTGCACTGCGGTAATAGCTTGGTTCAAGCCGAGAA
CTGGATTAACATCGACAATCCCGAGTTGATTGGTAAACGCGCTGGGCACCCGGTTCCCGTAGGCACCGGG
GGTACGTTGCACGATTATGTCCCGTTCTACTTTACGCCTTTTAGTCCTATGCTTCTGAATATCCATTCAG
GCGCCGGCGGCATTAAACGCCGCCCCAATGAAGAGATTGTAATCTTAGTTAGCAACTTACGCAACGTCGC
AGCCCATGACGTGCCCTTTGTTTTTACCGACTCACACGCCTATTATAATTGGACAAACTACTATACGTCG
TTAAACTCATTGGACCAGATCGATTGGCCAATTTTGCAAGCCCGCGATTTCCGCCGTGACCCAGATGACC
CGGCTAAGTTTGAACGCTACCAAGCAGCCGCCTTAATCTGGCAACACTGTCCGATCTCATTACTTGACGG
TATCATCTGTTACTCGGAAGAGGTCGCCTTGCAGTTGGAGCAGTGGTTGTTTCAACGTAATTTGACAATG
TCAGTACACACCCGTTCTGGCTGGTATTTTTCGAGTGGCGGATCGTCTGGTGGCAGTTCAGGCTCGGAAA
CACCAGGCACAAGCGAGTCCGCGACACCCGAATCGAGTGGAGGGAGCTCCGGGGGTTCCGAGAAGAAATA
TTCTATCGGTCTGGCCATCGGCACTAACTCAGTTGGATGGGCTGTAATTACAGACGATTACAAGGTCCCT
AGCAAAAAGTTTAAGGTGCTGGGTAATACGAATCGCAAGAGTATTAAGAAGAATCTGATGGGTGCATTAC
TGTTTGATTCTGGCGAAACAGCCGAAGCTACTCGTTTAAAGCGCACCGCCCGCCGTCGTTATACACGCCG
CAAGAATCGCATTCGCTATCTTCAAGAAATCTTCGCTAATGAAATGGCGAAGCTGGACGACTCTTTCTTC
CAGCGTTTGGAGGAAAGTTTTCTTGTGGAGGAGGACAAAAAAAATGAACGTCACCCCATTTTCGGGAACT
TAGCGGACGAGGTCGCCTATCACCGTAACTATCCCACTATTTACCACCTGCGCAAAAAGCTTGCGGATTC
TCCAGAAAAGGCTGACCTTCGCCTGATTTATCTGGCATTGGCACATATCATCAAATTTCGTGGGCACTTC
CTTATTGAAGGAAAATTGAACGCAGAAAATTCTGATGTCGCAAAACTGTTCTACCAGTTGATCCAGACAT
ATAATCAATTATTCGAGGAGAGTCCCCTGGATGAAATCGAAGTGGATGCAAAGGGTATCCTGTCCGCCCG
TCTGTCAAAGAGTAAACGTCTTGAAAAGCTGATTGCGGTGTTTCCCAATGAAAAAAAGAACGGTTTGTTC
GGGAACATTATCGCTCTGGCCCTTGGTTTAACCCCTAACTTTAAGTCAAACTTTGACCTGACTGAGGACG
CGAAATTACAGCTTTCTAAAGATACTTATGACGATGACTTAGATGAGCTTCTGGGGCAAATTGGGGACCA
GTACGCCGATCTTTTCAGTGCAGCCAAGAATCTTAGTGACGCGATTTTGCTTTCAGACATCTTACGTTCC
AACAGCGAAGTAACAAAGGCGCCACTGAGCGCCTCTATGGTTAAGCGTTATGACGAGCACCATCAGGACC
TTGCACTTCTTAAGACTCTGGTGCGTCAACAGTTTCCAGAAAAGTACGCAGAGATCTTCAAGGACGATAC
AAAAAACGGATACGCCGGGTATGTCGGAATTGGAATTAAACATCGCAAGCGCACAACTAAACTGGCGACA
CAAGAAGAGTTCTACAAATTCATTAAACCTATTCTTGAGAAAATGGACGGGGCCGAGGAGCTGTTGGCCA
AACTGAACCGTGACGACCTTTTACGTAAACAGCGCACCTTTGACAACGGTTCCATTCCTCACCAGATCCA
TCTTAAAGAATTGCACGCAATTTTGCGTCGTCAGGAGGAGTTTTATCCATTTCTGAAAGAGAATCGTGAG
AAAATTGAGAAAATCCTTACGTTCCGCATCCCCTACTATGTTGGTCCTCTGGCTCGCGGCAACTCCCGCT
TCGCGTGGTTGACACGTAAGTCTGAGGAGGCTATCACTCCCTGGAACTTCGAGGAAGTGGTGGACAAAGG
AGCCAGCGCACAGAGCTTTATCGAACGTATGACAAATTTCGACGAACAGCTTCCAAACAAAAAAGTCTTA
CCGAAGCATAGTCTTTTATATGAGTATTTCACCGTCTATAATGAGTTAACGAAAGTGAAGTACGTTACTG
AGCGCATGCGTAAGCCCGAGTTTTTAAGTGGCGAGCAAAAAAAGGCTATTGTCGATCTTCTGTTTAAGAC
TAACCGCAAAGTCACCGTGAAACAACTTAAAGAAGATTATTTTAAGAAGATCGAATGTTTCGATTCGGTA
GAAATTATTGGCGTAGAGGATCGTTTCAACGCTAGTTTGGGGACATACCATGACTTACTTAAGATCATCA
AGGACAAGGATTTTTTGGATAATGAAGAAAACGAGGATATTCTGGAGGACATTGTATTGACCCTGACACT
GTTCGAGGACCGTGAAATGATTGAAGAGCGTTTAAAAACATATGCGCACCTGTTTGACGATAAAGTGATG
AAGCAATTAAAGCGCCGTCATTACACTGGGTGGGGTCGTCTTTCTCGTAAAATGATTAACGGTATCCGTG
ATAAACAGTCTGGTAAGACGATTCTGGACTTCCTTAAGAGCGATGGCTTCTCGAACCGTAACTTTATGCA
ACTGATTCACGATGACTCCCTGACGTTTAAAGAAGAAATTGAGAAGGCTCAAGTCTCTGGGCAAGGGGAC
AGTCTGCACGAGCAAATTGCTGACCTTGCCGGAAGTCCCGCGATTAAGAAAGGAATCTTGCAAACAGTAA
AAATTGTGGATGAATTGGTTAAAGTGATGGGACATAAACCCGAAAATATTGTCATCGAGATGGCGCGCGA
GAACCAGACCACTACCAAGGGGCTTCAACAATCGCGTGAACGTAAGAAACGCATCGAAGAAGGCATTAAG
GAGTTGGAGAGCCAAATTCTGAAAGAAAATCCAGTAGAGAATACTCAGTTACAGAATGAAAAATTGTATC
TTTATTACTTACAGAACGGACGCGATATGTACGTGGATCAAGAGCTGGACATCAATCGCCTGAGTGACTA
CGACGTAGATCATATCGTTCCTCAGTCGTTTATCAAGGATGACAGCATCGACAATAAAGTGCTGACGCGT
AGTGTCGAAAATCGCGGAAAATCGGATAATGTGCCATCGGAGGAAGTCGTGAAAAAAATGAAGAATTATT
GGCGCCAACTTTTGAACGCCAAGTTGATTACCCAACGTAAATTCGATAATCTTACCAAGGCTGAACGCGG
GGGCCTGTCCGAAGCAGACAAAGCAGGGTTTATTAAGCGTCAACTTGTAGAGACACGTCAGATTACAAAG
CATGTCGCCCGCATTCTTGATTCGCGCATGAATACTAAGCGTGATAAAAATGACAAGCCCATTCGTGAGG
TTAAAGTAATTACACTGAAGTCTAAGCTGGTTAGTGACTTTCGTAAAGACTTCCAGTTATACAAGGTGCG
CGATATCAATAATTATCATCACGCCCATGACGCTTATCTGAATGCGGTTGTAGGTACGGCCCTGATCAAG
AAGTATCCAAAATTAGAGTCCGAGTTCGTGTACGGTGATTACAAGGTCTACGATGTCCGTAAAATGATTG
CCAAATCCGAACAAGAAATCGGTAAAGCGACTGCAAAACGCTTCTTCTATTCTAACATTATGAATTTCTT
TAAGACCGAGGTAAAATTGGCGAACGGGGAAATTCGTAAACGTCCGTTGATCGAGACAAACGGAGAAACG
GGCGAGGTTGTTTGGAACAAAGAAAAAGACTTCGCCACTGTTCGTAAAGTTCTGGCGATGCCGCAGGTAA
ACATCGTAAAGAAAACCGAAGTTCAAACTGGAGGATTTTCTAAAGAATCAATCCTTTCTAAACGTGAATC
GGCGAAGTTGATTCCGCGCAAAAAAGGGTGGGACACTCGTAAATACGGCGGTTTTGGGAGTCCGACTGTA
GCCTATAGTATCCTGGTGGTTGCAAAGGTCGAGAAGGGAAAAGCTAAAAAACTGAAATCCGTTAAGGTCT
TGGTTGGGATCACGATTATGGAGAAAGGAAGCTATGAAAAGGACCCTATTGGTTTTCTGGAAGCCAAAGG
CTACAAGGATATCAAAAAGGAGTTGATCTTCAAATTACCTAAATATTCATTGTTCGAACTGGAGAACGGA
CGCCGTCGTATGTTAGCTTCTGCAACCGAGTTGCAGAAGGCTAACGAACTGGTATTGCCACAACATCTGG
TGCGTTTACTTTATTATACACAGAACATCTCGGCTACGACAGGCTCTAACAATTTGGGGTACATCGAGCA
ACATCGTGAAGAATTCAAGGAGATTTTCGAAAAAATTATTGATTTCTCGGAGAAGTATATCTTGAAAAAT
AAAGTGAATTCAAACTTGAAATCGAGTTTTGACGAGCAATTCGCGGTATCGGATTCCATTCTGTTGTCCA
ACAGCTTTGTTAGCCTGTTGAAATATACCTCTTTTGGCGCGTCGGGAGGATTCACCTTCCTGGACCTTGA
CGTTAAGCAAGGGCGCTTGCGCTACCAGACGGTTACGGAGGTTCTGGATGCGACCTTGATCTATCAAAGC
ATCACCGGACTGTACGAGACACGTACAGATCTGAGCCAACTGGGAGGAGACTCGCGGGCTGACCCGAAAA
AGAAGAGAAAGGTCTAGATCCTAACTCGAGATAAAGCAATCTTGATGAGGATAATGATTTTTTTTTGAAT
ATACATAAATACTACCGTTTTTCTGCTAGATTTTGTGATGACGTAAATAAGTACATATTACTTTTTAAGC
CAAGACAAGATTAAGCATTAACTTTACCCTTTTCTTTCTAAGTTTCAATATTAGTTATCACTGTTTAAAA
GTTATGGCGAGAACGTCGGCGGTTAAAATATATTACCCTGAACGGCTGCCAATGAGACGACGGGGTCATC
ACGGCTCATCATGCGCCAAACAAATGTGTGCAATACACGCTCGGATGACTGCATGATGACCGCACTGACT
GGGGACAGCAGATCCACCTAAGCCTGTGAGAGAAGCAGACACCCGACAGATCAAGGCAGTTAACTAGTGC
ACTGCAGTACATCGAGGAGAACTTCTAGTATATCTACATACCTAATATTATTGCCTTATTAAAAATGGAA
TCCCAACAATTACATCAAAATCCACATTCTCTTCAAAATCAATTGTCCTGTACTTCCTTGTTCATGTGTG
TTCAAAAACGTTATATTTATAGGATAATTATACTCTATTTCTCAACAAGTAATTGGTTGTTTGGCCGAGC
GGTCTAAGGCGCCTGATTCAAGAAATATCTTGACCGCAGTTAACTGTGGGAATACTCAGGTATCGTAAGA
TGCAAGAGTTCGAATCTCTTAGCAACCATTATTTTTTTCCTCAACATAACGAGAACACACAGGGGCGCTA
TCGCACAGAATCAAATTCGATGACTGGAAATTTTTTGTTAATTTCAGAGGTCGCCTGACGCATATACCTT
TTTCAACTGAAAAATTGGGAGAAAAAGGAAAGGTGAGAGCGCCGGAACCGGCTTTTCATATAGAATAGAG
AAGCGTTCATGACTAAATGCTTGCATCACAATACTTGAAGTTGACAATATTATTTAAGGACCTATTGTTT
TTTCCAATAGGTGGTTAGCAATCGTCTTACTTTCTAACTTTTCTTACCTTTTACATTTCAGCAATATATA
TATATATATTTCAAGGATATACCATTCTAATGTCTGCCCCTAAGAAGATCGTCGTTTTGCCAGGTGACCA
CGTTGGTCAAGAAATCACAGCCGAAGCCATTAAGGTTCTTAAAGCTATTTCTGATGTTCGTTCCAATGTC
AAGTTCGATTTCGAAAATCATTTAATTGGTGGTGCTGCTATCGATGCTACAGGTGTTCCACTTCCAGATG
AGGCGCTGGAAGCCTCCAAGAAGGCTGATGCCGTTTTGTTAGGTGCTGTGGGTGGTCCTAAATGGGGAAC
CGGTAGTGTTAGACCTGAACAAGGTTTACTAAAAATCCGTAAAGAACTTCAATTGTACGCCAACTTAAGA
CCATGTAACTTTGCATCCGACTCTCTTTTAGACTTATCTCCAATCAAGCCACAATTTGCTAAAGGTACTG
ACTTCGTTGTTGTCAGAGAATTAGTGGGAGGTATTTACTTTGGTAAGAGAAAGGAGGACGATGGTGATGG
TGTCGCTTGGGATAGTGAACAATACACCGTTCCAGAAGTGCAAAGAATCACAAGAATGGCCGCTTTCATG
GCCCTACAACATGAGCCACCATTGCCTATTTGGTCCTTGGATAAAGCTAATGTTTTGGCCTCTTCAAGAT
TATGGAGAAAAACTGTGGAGGAAACCATCAAGAACGAATTTCCTACATTGAAGGTTCAACATCAATTGAT
TGATTCTGCCGCCATGATCCTAGTTAAGAACCCAACCCACCTAAATGGTATTATAATCACCAGCAACATG
TTTGGTGATATCATCTCCGATGAAGCCTCCGTTATCCCAGGTTCCTTGGGTTTGTTGCCATCTGCGTCCT
TGGCCTCTTTGCCAGACAAGAACACCGCATTTGGTTTGTACGAACCATGCCACGGTTCTGCTCCAGATTT
GCCAAAGAATAAGGTCAACCCTATCGCCACTATCTTGTCTGCTGCAATGATGTTGAAATTGTCATTGAAC
TTGCCTGAAGAAGGTAAGGCCATTGAAGATGCAGTTAAAAAGGTTTTGGATGCAGGTATCAGAACTGGTG
ATTTAGGTGGTTCCAACAGTACCACCGAAGTCGGTGATGCTGTCGCCGAAGAAGTTAAGAAAATCCTTGC
TTAACCTGGAGGACCCTTCTCTTTAGACTATTCTACTCTTATGCACGTAAAAAATTCTAGGAAATATGTA
TTAACTAGGAGTAAAATAACCGGCTAGTGGCATTCATATAGCCGTCTGTTTACATCTACATCACACATTT
CGAGTGTATATCTCGCAACGTTGGCGTTAAATAGGCAGGAGTATCACGTGCTATAAAAATAATTATAATT
TAAATTTTTTAATATAAATATATAAATTAAAAATAGAAAGTAAAAAAAGAAATTAAAGAAAAAATAGTTT
TTGTTTTCCGAAGATGTAAAAGACTCTAGGGGGATCGCCAACAAATACTACCTTTTATCTTGCTCTTCCT
GCTCTCAGGTATTAATGCCGAATTGTTTCATCTTGTCTGTGTAGAAAACCACACACGAAAATCCTGTGAT
TTTACATTTTACTTATCGTTAATCGAATGTATATCTATTTAATCTGCTTTTCTTGTCTAATAAATATATA
TGTAAAGTACGCTTTTTGTTGAAATTTTTTAAACCTTTGTTTATTTTTTTTT
